>Addgene plasmid #49550 | EGFP-Rab18 | depositor full sequence | sequence record 73936 | EGFP-Rab18 sequence 5331 bps
TAGTTATTAATAGTAATCAATTACGGGGTCATTAGTTCATAGCCCATATATGGAGTTCCGCGTTACATAA
CTTACGGTAAATGGCCCGCCTGGCTGACCGCCCAACGACCCCCGCCCATTGACGTCAATAATGACGTATG
TTCCCATAGTAACGCCAATAGGGACTTTCCATTGACGTCAATGGGTGGAGTATTTACGGTAAACTGCCCA
CTTGGCAGTACATCAAGTGTATCATATGCCAAGTACGCCCCCTATTGACGTCAATGACGGTAAATGGCCC
GCCTGGCATTATGCCCAGTACATGACCTTATGGGACTTTCCTACTTGGCAGTACATCTACGTATTAGTCA
TCGCTATTACCATGGTGATGCGGTTTTGGCAGTACATCAATGGGCGTGGATAGCGGTTTGACTCACGGGG
ATTTCCAAGTCTCCACCCCATTGACGTCAATGGGAGTTTGTTTTGGCACCAAAATCAACGGGACTTTCCA
AAATGTCGTAACAACTCCGCCCCATTGACGCAAATGGGCGGTAGGCGTGTACGGTGGGAGGTCTATATAA
GCAGAGCTGGTTTAGTGAACCGTCAGATCCGCTAGCGCTACCGGTCGCCACCATGGTGAGCAAGGGCGAG
GAGCTGTTCACCGGGGTGGTGCCCATCCTGGTCGAGCTGGACGGCGACGTAAACGGCCACAAGTTCAGCG
TGTCCGGCGAGGGCGAGGGCGATGCCACCTACGGCAAGCTGACCCTGAAGTTCATCTGCACCACCGGCAA
GCTGCCCGTGCCCTGGCCCACCCTCGTGACCACCCTGACCTACGGCGTGCAGTGCTTCAGCCGCTACCCC
GACCACATGAAGCAGCACGACTTCTTCAAGTCCGCCATGCCCGAAGGCTACGTCCAGGAGCGCACCATCT
TCTTCAAGGACGACGGCAACTACAAGACCCGCGCCGAGGTGAAGTTCGAGGGCGACACCCTGGTGAACCG
CATCGAGCTGAAGGGCATCGACTTCAAGGAGGACGGCAACATCCTGGGGCACAAGCTGGAGTACAACTAC
AACAGCCACAACGTCTATATCATGGCCGACAAGCAGAAGAACGGCATCAAGGTGAACTTCAAGATCCGCC
ACAACATCGAGGACGGCAGCGTGCAGCTCGCCGACCACTACCAGCAGAACACCCCCATCGGCGACGGCCC
CGTGCTGCTGCCCGACAACCACTACCTGAGCACCCAGTCCGCCCTGAGCAAAGACCCCAACGAGAAGCGC
GATCACATGGTCCTGCTGGAGTTCGTGACCGCCGCCGGGATCACTCTCGGCATGGACGAGCTGTACAAGT
CCGGACTCAGATCCACCATGGACGAGGACGTGCTAACCACCCTGAAGATCCTCATCATCGGCGAGAGTGG
GGTGGGCAAGTCCAGCCTGCTCTTGAGGTTCACAGATGATACGTTTGATCCAGAACTTGCAGCAACAATA
GGTGTTGACTTTAAGGTGAAAACAATTTCAGTGGATGGAAATAAGGCTAAACTTGCAATATGGGATACTG
CTGGTCAAGAGAGGTTTAGAACATTAACTCCCAGCTATTATAGAGGTGCACAGGGTGTTATATTAGTTTA
TGATGTCACAAGAAGAGATACATTTGTTAAACTGGATAATTGGTTAAATGAATTGGAAACATACTGTACA
AGAAATGACATAGTAAACATGCTAGTTGGAAATAAAATCGATAAGGAAAATCGTGAAGTCGATAGAAATG
AAGGCCTGAAATTTGCACGAAAGCATTCCATGTTATTTATAGAGGCAAGTGCAAAAACCTGTGATGGTGT
ACAATGTGCCTTTGAAGAACTTGTTGAAAAGATCATTCAGACCCCTGGACTGTGGGAAAGTGAGAACCAG
AATAAAGGAGTCAAACTGTCACACAGGGAAGAAGGCCAAGGAGGAGGAGCCTGTGGTGGTTATTGCTCTG
TGTTATAACTCGACGGTACCGCGGGCCCGGGATCCACCGGATCTAGATAACTGATCATAATCAGCCATAC
CACATTTGTAGAGGTTTTACTTGCTTTAAAAAACCTCCCACACCTCCCCCTGAACCTGAAACATAAAATG
AATGCAATTGTTGTTGTTAACTTGTTTATTGCAGCTTATAATGGTTACAAATAAAGCAATAGCATCACAA
ATTTCACAAATAAAGCATTTTTTTCACTGCATTCTAGTTGTGGTTTGTCCAAACTCATCAATGTATCTTA
ACGCGTAAATTGTAAGCGTTAATATTTTGTTAAAATTCGCGTTAAATTTTTGTTAAATCAGCTCATTTTT
TAACCAATAGGCCGAAATCGGCAAAATCCCTTATAAATCAAAAGAATAGACCGAGATAGGGT
[37 nt withheld, positions 2373-2409]
AAAGAACGTGGACTCCAACGTCAAAGG
[49 nt withheld, positions 2437-2485]
T
[91 nt withheld, positions 2487-2577]
G
[124 nt withheld, positions 2579-2702]
CAGGTGGCACTTTTCGGGGAAATGTGCGCGGAACCCCTATTTGTTTATTTTTCTAAATACATTCAAATAT
GTATCCGCTCATGAGACAATAACCCTGATAAATGCTTCAATAATATTGAAAAAGGAAGAGTCCTGAGGCG
GAAAGAACCAGCTGTGGAATGTGTGTCAGTTAGGGTGTGGAAAGTCCCCAGGCTCCCCAGCAGGCAGAAG
TATGCAAAGCATGCATCTCAATTAGTCAGCAACCAGGTGTGGAAAGTCCCCAGGCTCCCCAGCAGGCAGA
AGTATGCAAAGCATGCATCTCAATTAGTCAGCAACCATAGTCCCGCCCCTAACTCCGCCCATCCCGCCCC
TAACTCCGCCCAGTTCCGCCCATTCTCCGCCCCATGGCTGACTAATTTTTTTTATTTATGCAGAGGCCGA
GGCCGCCTCGGCCTCTGAGCTATTCCAGAAGTAGTGAGGAGGCTTTTTTGGAGGCCTAGGCTTTTGCAAA
GATCGATCAAGAGACAGGATGAGGATCGTTTCGCATGATTGAACAAGATGGATTGCACGCAGGTTCTCCG
GCCGCTTGGGTGGAGAGGCTATTCGGCTATGACTGGGCACAACAGACAATCGGCTGCTCTGATGCCGCCG
TGTTCCGGCTGTCAGCGCAGGGGCGCCCGGTTCTTTTTGTCAAGACCGACCTGTCCGGTGCCCTGAATGA
ACTGCAAGACGAGGCAGCGCGGCTATCGTGGCTGGCCACGACGGGCGTTCCTTGCGCAGCTGTGCTCGAC
GTTGTCACTGAAGCGGGAAGGGACTGGCTGCTATTGGGCGAAGTGCCGGGGCAGGATCTCCTGTCATCTC
ACCTTGCTCCTGCCGAGAAAGTATCCATCATGGCTGATGCAATGCGGCGGCTGCATACGCTTGATCCGGC
TACCTGCCCATTCGACCACCAAGCGAAACATCGCATCGAGCGAGCACGTACTCGGATGGAAGCCGGTCTT
GTCGATCAGGATGATCTGGACGAAGAGCATCAGGGGCTCGCGCCAGCCGAACTGTTCGCCAGGCTCAAGG
CGAGCATGCCCGACGGCGAGGATCTCGTCGTGACCCATGGCGATGCCTGCTTGCCGAATATCATGGTGGA
AAATGGCCGCTTTTCTGGATTCATCGACTGTGGCCGGCTGGGTGTGGCGGACCGCTATCAGGACATAGCG
TTGGCTACCCGTGATATTGCTGAAGAGCTTGGCGGCGAATGGGCTGACCGCTTCCTCGTGCTTTACGGTA
TCGCCGCTCCCGATTCGCAGCGCATCGCCTTCTATCGCCTTCTTGACGAGTTCTTCTGAGCGGGACTCTG
GGGTTCGAAATGACCGACCAAGCGACGCCCAACCTGCCATCACGAGATTTCGATTCCACCGCCGCCTTCT
ATGAAAGGTTGGGCTTCGGAATCGTTTTCCGGGACGCCGGCTGGATGATCCTCCAGCGCGGGGATCTCAT
GCTGGAGTTCTTCGCCCACCCTAGGGGGAGGCTAACTGAAACACGGAAGGAGACAATACCGGAAGGAACC
CGCGCTATGACGGCAATAAAAAGACAGAATAAAACGCACGGTGTTGGGTCGTTTGTTCATAAACGCGGGG
TTCGGTCCCAGGGCTGGCACTCTGTCGATACCCCACCGAGACCCCATTGGGGCCAATACGCCCGCGTTTC
TTCCTTTTCCCCACCCCACCCCCCAAGTTCGGGTGAAGGCCCAGGGCTCGCAGCCAACGTCGGGGCGGCA
GGCCCTGCCATAGCCTCAGGTTACTCATATATACTTTAGATTGATTTAAAACTTCATTTTTAATTTAAAA
GGATCTAGGTGAAGATCCTTTTTGATAATCTCATGACCAAAATCCCTTAACGTGAGTTTTCGTTCCACTG
AGCGTCAGACCCCGTAGAAAAGATCAAAGGATCTTCTTGAGATCCTTTTTTTCTGCGCGTAATCTGCTGC
TTGCAAACAAAAAAACCACCGCTACCAGCGGTGGTTTGTTTGCCGGATCAAGAGCTACCAACTCTTTTTC
CGAAGGTAACTGGCTTCAGCAGAGCGCAGATACCAAATACTGTCCTTCTAGTGTAGCCGTAGTTAGGCCA
CCACTTCAAGAACTCTGTAGCACCGCCTACATACCTCGCTCTGCTAATCCTGTTACCAGTGGCTGCTGCC
AGTGGCGATAAGTCGTGTCTTACCGGGTTGGACTCAAGACGATAGTTACCGGATAAGGCGCAGCGGTCGG
GCTGAACGGGGGGTTCGTGCACACAGCCCAGCTTGGAGCGAACGACCTACACCGAACTGAGATACCTACA
GCGTGAGCTATGAGAAAGCGCCACGCTTCCCGAAGGGAGAAAGGCGGACAGGTATCCGGTAAGCGGCAGG
GTCGGAACAGGAGAGCGCACGAGGGAGCTTCCAGGGGGAAACGCCTGGTATCTTTATAGTCCTGTCGGGT
TTCGCCACCTCTGACTTGAGCGTCGATTTTTGTGATGCTCGTCAGGGGGGCGGAGCCTATGGAAAAACGC
CAGCAACGCGGCCTTTTTACGGTTCCTGGCCTTTTGCTGGCCTTTTGCTCACATGTTCTTTCCTGCGTTA
TCCCCTGATTCTGTGGATAACCGTATTACCGCCATGCAT
Features (pLannotate 1.2.2; 15 found; start..end, strand, type, name):
     61..364     +  enhancer       CMV enhancer: human cytomegalovirus immediate early enhancer
    365..568     +  promoter       CMV promoter: human cytomegalovirus (CMV) immediate early promoter
    613..1329    +  CDS            EGFP: EGFP is a basic (constitutively fluorescent) green fluorescent protein published in 1996, derived from Aequorea victoria. It is reported to be a rapidly-maturing weak dimer with moderate acid sensitivity.
   1348..1965    +  CDS            RAB18: RAB18_HUMAN - Experimental evidence at protein level: Swiss-Prot protein existence level 1. Required for the localization of ZFYVE1 to lipid droplets and for its function in mediating the formation of endoplasmic reticulum- lipid droplets (ER-LD) contacts (PubMed:30970241). Plays a role in apical endocytosis/recycling (By similarity). Plays a key role in eye and brain development and neurodegeneration (PubMed:21473985). From Homo sapiens (Human).
   1970..1995    +  misc_feature   MCS (fragment): multiple cloning site
   2012..2096    +  CDS            large T antigen (fragment): large T antigen from SV40 (simian virus 40)
   2119..2240    +  polyA_signal   SV40 poly(A) signal: SV40 polyadenylation signal
   2274..2702    -  rep_origin     f1 ori (sequence partly withheld): f1 bacteriophage origin of replication; arrow indicates direction of (+) strand synthesis
   2729..2833    +  promoter       AmpR promoter: bla
   2835..3192    +  promoter       SV40 promoter: SV40 enhancer and early promoter
   3227..4021    +  CDS            NeoR/KanR: aminoglycoside phosphotransferase from Tn5; aph(3')-II (or nptII); confers resistance to neomycin, kanamycin, and G418 (Geneticin®)
   4042..4194    +  CDS            ble (fragment): BLE_KLEPN - Experimental evidence at protein level: Swiss-Prot protein existence level 1. Binding protein with a strong affinity to the bleomycin family of antibiotics. Binds to CL990; an antimitotic-antibiotic compound. From Klebsiella pneumoniae.
   4253..4300    +  polyA_signal   HSV TK poly(A) signal: herpes simplex virus thymidine kinase polyadenylation signal (Cole and Stacy, 1985)
   4391..4407    -  polyA_signal   bGH poly(A) signal (fragment): bovine growth hormone polyadenylation signal
   4629..5217    +  rep_origin     ori: high-copy-number ColE1/pMB1/pBR322/pUC origin of replication
