[The description below was written by a language model from this plasmid's Addgene catalogue record and pLannotate feature annotations shown in this document.]
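Description:
EGFP-Rab18 is a mammalian expression plasmid built on the Clontech EGFP C1 backbone, carrying human RAB18 fused in frame to the C-terminus of EGFP so that the fluorescent tag sits at the N-terminus of the GTPase. This orientation leaves the Rab C-terminus free, which matters because Rab proteins are generally prenylated there for membrane attachment. The fusion is driven by the human cytomegalovirus immediate early enhancer and promoter and terminated by the SV40 polyadenylation signal. The roughly 620 bp Rab18 coding sequence was subcloned from a commercial cDNA clone using compatible-end ligations (BamHI/BglII at the 5′ end, XhoI/SalI at the 3′ end) that destroyed the sites at both junctions; a remnant of the multiple cloning site lies just downstream of the insert.

The plasmid, about 5.3 kb in total, replicates at high copy in E. coli from a ColE1/pUC-type origin and also carries an f1 phage origin. A single Tn5 aminoglycoside phosphotransferase gene (NeoR/KanR) serves both hosts: a bacterial bla-type promoter gives kanamycin resistance in bacteria, while the adjacent SV40 enhancer/early promoter, with the HSV TK polyadenylation signal, allows G418 selection of stably transfected mammalian cells. The short annotated fragments of SV40 large T antigen, ble and bGH poly(A) are most likely residual backbone sequence or annotation matches rather than functional elements.

The construct is intended for transient or stable expression of fluorescent Rab18 to follow its subcellular localisation in live or fixed cells. The associated publication examined which Rab GTPases are recruited to the vacuole occupied by the intracellular bacterium Anaplasma phagocytophilum.
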