Addgene plasmid #49550: EGFP-Rab18
Purpose: expresses EGFP-Rab18 in mammalian cells
Depositing lab: Marci Scidmore. Depositing organization: Cornell University. Publication: The Anaplasma phagocytophilum-occupied vacuole selectively recruits Rab-GTPases that are predominantly associated with recycling endosomes. Huang B, Hubber A, McDonough JA, Roy CR, Scidmore MA, Carlyon JA. Cell Microbiol. 2010 Sep 1;12(9):1292-307. doi: 10.1111/j.1462-5822.2010.01468.x. Epub 2010 Mar 25. PubMed 20345488.
Backbone
  Vector backbone: EGFP C1
  Backbone manufacturer: Clontech
  Backbone size w/o insert (bp): 4700
  Total vector size (bp): 5320
  Vector type: Mammalian Expression
  Selectable markers: Neomycin (select with G418)
Growth in bacteria
  Bacterial resistance: Kanamycin, 50 μg/mL
  Growth temperature: 37°C
  Growth strain: DH5alpha
  Copy number: High Copy
Gene/Insert
  Gene/Insert name: Rab18
  Species: H. sapiens (human)
  Insert size (bp): 620
  GenBank ID: AF498950
  Entrez Gene: RAB18 (a.k.a. RAB18LI1, WARBM3)
  Promoter: CMV
  Tag / fusion protein: EGFP (N terminal on insert)
  Cloning method: Restriction Enzyme; 5′ cloning site BamHI/BglII (destroyed during cloning); 3′ cloning site XhoI/SalI (destroyed during cloning)
  Sequencing primers: 5′ EGFP C (CATGGTCCTGCTGGAGTTCGTG)
Resource information
  A portion of this plasmid was derived from a plasmid made by: Rab18 cDNA derived from pCDNA3.1+Rab18 purchased from Missouri S&T cDNA Resource Center
Terms and licenses: Academic/Nonprofit Terms; Industry Terms: Not Available to Industry
How to cite: EGFP-Rab18 was a gift from Marci Scidmore (Addgene plasmid # 49550)
