>Addgene plasmid #49550 | EGFP-Rab18 | addgene partial sequence | sequence record 76049 | EGFP-C 5'-CATGGTCCTGCTGGAGTTCGTG-3'
CTCTCGGCATGGACGAGCTGTACAAGTCCGGACTCAGATCCACCATGGACGAGGACGTGCTAACCACCCT
GAAGATCCTCATCATCGGCGAGAGTGGGGTGGGCAAGTCCAGCCTGCTCTTGAGGTTCACAGATGATACG
TTTGATCCAGAACTTGCAGCAACAATAGGTGTTGACTTTAAGGTGAAAACAATTTCAGTGGATGGAAATA
AGGCTAAACTTGCAATATGGGATACTGCTGGTCAAGAGAGGTTTAGAACATTAACTCCCAGCTATTATAG
AGGTGCACAGGGTGTTATATTAGTTTATGATGTCACAAGAAGAGATACATTTGTTAAACTGGATAATTGG
TTAAATGAATTGGAAACATACTGTACAAGAAATGACATAGTAAACATGCTAGTTGGAAATAAAATCGATA
AGGAAAATCGTGAAGTCGATAGAAATGAAGGCCTGAAATTTGCACGAAAGCATTCCATGTTATTTATAGA
GGCAAGTGCAAAAACCTGTGATGGTGTACAATGTGCCTTTGAAGAACTTGTTGAAAAGATCATTCAGACC
CCTGGACTGTGGGAAAGTGAGAACCAGAATAAAGGAGTCAAACTGTCACACAGGGAAGAAGGCCAAGGAG
GAGGAGCCTGTGGTGGTTATTGCTCTGTGTTATAACTCGACGGTACCGCGGGCCCGGGATCCACCGGATC
TAGATAACTGATCATAATCAGCCATACCACATTTGTAGAGGTTTTACTTGCTTTAAAAAACCTCCCACAC
CTCCCCCTGAACCTGAAACATAAAATGAATGCAATTGTTGTTGTTAACTTGTTTATTGCAGCTTATAATG
GTTACAAATAAAGCAATAGCATCACAAATTTCACAAATAAAGCATTTTTTTCACTGCATTCTAGTTGTGG
TTTGTCCAAACTCATCAATGTATCTTAACGCGTAAATTGTAAGCGTTAATATTTTGTTAAAATTCGCGTT
AAATTTTTGTTAAATCAGCTCATTTTTTAACCAATAGGCCGAAATCGGCAAAATCCCTTATAAATCAAAA
GAATAGACCGAGATAGGGT
[37 nt withheld, positions 1070-1106]
AAAGAACGTGGACTCCAACGTCAAAGGGCGAAAAACCGTCTA
